LOCUS       Exported 6376 bp ds-DNA circular SYN 13-MAY-2021
DEFINITION  Yeast Expression plasmid for SARS-CoV-2 leader protein.
ACCESSION   .
VERSION     .
KEYWORDS    pGBW-m4046568
SOURCE      synthetic DNA construct
  ORGANISM  synthetic DNA construct
REFERENCE   1 (bases 1 to 6376)
  TITLE     SARS-CoV-2 protein Yeast expression constructs, tagged, for protein
            expression and/or purification
REFERENCE   2 (bases 1 to 6376)
  AUTHORS   .
  TITLE     Direct Submission
  JOURNAL   Exported May 13, 2021 from SnapGene Server 1.1.58
            http://www.snapgene.com
FEATURES             Location/Qualifiers
     source          1..6376
                     /organism="synthetic DNA construct"
                     /mol_type="other DNA"
     promoter        10..417
                     /gene="S. cerevisiae TEF1"
                     /label=TEF1 promoter
                     /note="promoter for EF-1-alpha"
     CDS             971..988
                     /codon_start=1
                     /product="thrombin recognition and cleavage site"
                     /label=thrombin site
                     /translation="LVPRGS"
     primer_bind     complement(2131..2149)
                     /label=CYC1
                     /note="CYC1 transcription termination signal, reverse
                     primer"
     CDS             2500..3303
                     /codon_start=1
                     /gene="S. cerevisiae URA3"
                     /product="orotidine-5'-phosphate decarboxylase, required
                     for uracil biosynthesis"
                     /label=URA3
                     /note="yeast auxotrophic marker, counterselectable with
                     5-fluoroorotic acid (5-FOA)"
                     /translation="MSKATYKERAATHPSPVAAKLFNIMHEKQTNLCASLDVRTTKELL
                     ELVEALGPKICLLKTHVDILTDFSMEGTVKPLKALSAKYNFLLFEDRKFADIGNTVKLQ
                     YSAGVYRIAEWADITNAHGVVGPGIVSGLKQAAEEVTKEPRGLLMLAELSCKGSLSTGE
                     YTKGTVDIAKSDKDFVIGFIAQRDMGGRDEGYDWLIMTPGVGLDDKGDALGQQYRTVDD
                     VVSTGSDIIIVGRGLFAKGRDAKVEGERYRKAGWEAYLRRCGQQN"
     rep_origin      3386..4368
                     /label=2u ori
                     /note="yeast 2u plasmid origin of replication"
     terminator      4446..4475
                     /label=T3Te terminator
                     /note="phage T3 early transcription terminator"
     rep_origin      4497..5084
                     /direction=RIGHT
                     /label=ori
                     /note="high-copy-number ColE1/pMB1/pBR322/pUC origin of
                     replication"
     terminator      5096..5123
                     /label=T7Te terminator
                     /note="phage T7 early transcription terminator"
     CDS             complement(5147..5338)
                     /codon_start=1
                     /gene="rop"
                     /product="Rop protein, which maintains plasmids at low copy
                     number"
                     /label=rop
                     /translation="MTKQEKTALNMARFIRSQTLTLLEKLNELDADEQADICESLHDHA
                     DELYRSCLARFGDDGENL"
     CDS             complement(5339..6199)
                     /codon_start=1
                     /gene="bla"
                     /product="beta-lactamase"
                     /label=AmpR
                     /note="confers resistance to ampicillin, carbenicillin, and
                     related antibiotics"
                     /translation="MSIQHFRVALIPFFAAFCLPVFAHPETLVKVKDAEDQLGARVGYI
                     ELDLNSGKILESLRPEERFPMMSTFKVLLCGAVLSRIDAGQEQLGRRIHYSQNDLVEYS
                     PVTEKHLTDGMTVRELCSAAITMSDNTAANLLLATIGGPKELTAFLHNMGDHVTRLDRW
                     EPELNEAIPNDERDTTMPVAMATTLRKLLTGELLTLASRQQLIDWMEADKVAGSLLRSA
                     LPAGWFIADKSGAGERGSRGIIAALGPDGKPSRIVVIYTTGSQATMDERNRQIAEIGAS
                     LIKHW"
     primer_bind     5962..5981
                     /label=Amp-R
                     /note="Ampicillin resistance gene, reverse primer"
     promoter        complement(6200..6302)
                     /label=cat promoter
                     /note="promoter of the E. coli cat gene encoding
                     chloramphenicol acetyltransferase"
     terminator      6303..6334
                     /label=tonB terminator
                     /note="bidirectional E. coli tonB-P14 transcription
                     terminator"
ORIGIN
        1 gcggccgccc cacacaccat agcttcaaaa tgtttctact ccttttttac tcttccagat
       61 tttctcggac tccgcgcatc gccgtaccac ttcaaaacac ccaagcacag catactaaat
      121 ttcccctctt tcttcctcta gggtgtcgtt aattacccgt actaaaggtt tggaaaagaa
      181 aaaagagacc gcctcgtttc tttttcttcg tcgaaaaagg caataaaaat ttttatcacg
      241 tttctttttc ttgaaaattt ttttttttga tttttttctc tttcgatgac ctcccattga
      301 tatttaagtt aataaacggt cttcaatttc tcaagtttca gtttcatttt tcttgttcta
      361 ttacaacttt ttttacttct tgctcattag aaagaaagca tagcaatcta atctaagttt
      421 taattacaaa atggaatctt tggtccctgg atttaacnnn nnnnnnnnnn nnnnnnnnnn
      481 nnnnnnnnnn nnnnnnnnnn nnnnnnnnnn nnnnnnnnnn nnnnnnnnnn nnnnnnnnnn
      541 nnnnnnnnnn nnnnnnnnnn nnnnnnnnnn nnnnnnnnnn nnnnnnnnnn nnnnnnnnnn
      601 nnnnnnnnnn nnnnnnnnnn nnnnnnnnnn nnnnnnnnnn nnnnnnnnnn nnnnnnnnnn
      661 nnnnnnnnnn nnnnnnnnnn nnnnnnnnnn nnnnnnnnnn nnnnnnnnnn nnnnnnnnnn
      721 nnnnnnnnnn nnnnnnnnnn nnnnnnnnnn nnnnnnnnnn nnnnnnnnnn nnnnnnnnnn
      781 nnnnnnnnnn nnnnnnnnnn nnnnnaatgg taacaagggt gctggtggac actcctacgg
      841 agccgatctg aagtcttttg acttgggtga tgaattgggt actgatccat atgaagactt
      901 ccaagaaaat tggaacacca aacatagctc tggtgttacg cgtgaattga tgagagaact
      961 taatggtggt ctcgtgccga gaggttctaa aatcgaggaa ggtaagctag tcatttggat
     1021 aaatggagat aagggttaca acggtttggc agaagtaggc aagaaatttg aaaaggacac
     1081 aggtatcaag gtgacggttg aacatccaga caagttagaa gaaaaattcc ctcaagttgc
     1141 tgctactggt gatggtcccg acattatttt ctgggcccac gatcgttttg gtggatatgc
     1201 tcagtcaggt ttgctggctg agatcacccc agacaaggcc ttccaagata aattgtaccc
     1261 attcacttgg gatgctgtca gatacaacgg taagcttata gcatatccaa ttgctgttga
     1321 agccttatcg ttgatctaca ataaggactt gttacctaac ccaccaaaga catgggaaga
     1381 aattccagct ttggataaag agctaaaggc caagggaaaa agcgctttga tgtttaactt
     1441 acaagaacct tatttcacct ggccattaat cgctgctgac ggtggttacg catttaaata
     1501 cgaaaacggt aagtatgaca ttaaggatgt cggcgttgat aatgctggtg caaaggctgg
     1561 tttgaccttc ttggttgatt taataaagaa taaacacatg aacgctgaca ctgactactc
     1621 tatcgccgaa gccgctttca acaagggtga aactgctatg accataaatg gtccatgggc
     1681 ctggagtaac attgatactt ctaaagtaaa ctatggtgtc actgttttgc ctacattcaa
     1741 aggccaacca tccaagccct ttgtcggtgt tctatccgct ggcatcaatg ctgcttctcc
     1801 aaacaaggag ctagctaaag aatttttgga aaattacttg ttaactgacg aaggtttgga
     1861 ggccgttaac aaggacaagc cattgggtgc tgtcgctttg aaatcttacg aagaagaatt
     1921 ggctaaggat cccagaattg ccgctaccat ggagaacgcc caaaagggtg aaattatgcc
     1981 aaacatccca caaatgtcag ccttctggta cgcagttagg actgccgtga ttaatgctgc
     2041 ttccggtaga caaaccgtcg acgaagcatt aaaagatgct caaacgtaaa caggcccctt
     2101 ttcctttgtc gatatcatgt aattagttat gtcacgctta cattcacgcc ctcctcccac
     2161 atccgctcta accgaaaagg aaggagttag acaacctgaa gtctaggtcc ctatttattt
     2221 tttttaatag ttatgttagt attaagaacg ttatttatat ttcaaatttt tctttttttt
     2281 ctgtacaaag cggccgccga accactagtg cactgcagta cacggtttcc ttgaaatttt
     2341 tttgattcgg taatctccga acagaaggaa gaacgaagga aggagcacag acttagattg
     2401 gtatatatac gcatatgtag tgttgaagaa acatgaaatt gcccagtatt cttaacccaa
     2461 ctgcacagaa caaaaacgtg caggaaacga agataaatca tgtcgaaagc tacatataag
     2521 gaacgtgctg ctactcatcc tagtcctgtt gctgccaagc tatttaatat catgcacgaa
     2581 aagcaaacaa acttgtgtgc ttcattggat gttcgtacca ccaaggaatt actggagtta
     2641 gttgaagcat taggtcccaa aatttgttta ctaaaaacac atgtggatat cttgactgat
     2701 ttttccatgg agggcacagt taagccgcta aaggcattat ccgccaagta caatttttta
     2761 ctcttcgagg acagaaaatt tgctgacatt ggtaatacag tcaaattgca gtactctgcg
     2821 ggtgtataca gaatagcaga atgggcagac attacgaatg cacacggtgt ggtgggccca
     2881 ggtattgtta gcggtttgaa gcaggcggca gaagaagtaa caaaggaacc tagaggcctt
     2941 ttgatgttag cagaattgtc atgcaagggc tccctatcta ctggagaata tactaagggt
     3001 actgttgaca ttgcgaagag cgacaaagat tttgttatcg gctttattgc tcaaagagac
     3061 atgggtggaa gagatgaagg ttacgattgg ttgattatga cacccggtgt gggtttagat
     3121 gacaagggag atgcattggg tcaacagtat agaaccgtgg atgatgtggt ttctacagga
     3181 tctgacatta ttattgttgg aagaggacta tttgcaaagg gaagggatgc taaggtagag
     3241 ggtgaacgtt acagaaaagc aggctgggaa gcatatttga gaagatgcgg ccagcaaaac
     3301 taaaaaactg tattataagt aaatgcatgt atactaaact cacaaattag agcttcaatt
     3361 taattatatc agttattacc cgagtaacga agcatctgtg cttcattttg tagaacaaaa
     3421 atgcaacgcg agagcgctaa tttttcaaac aaagaatctg agctgcattt ttacagaaca
     3481 gaaatgcaac gcgaaagcgc tattttacca acgaagaatc tgtgcttcat ttttgtaaaa
     3541 caaaaatgca acgcgagagc gctaattttt caaacaaaga atctgagctg catttttaca
     3601 gaacagaaat gcaacgcgag agcgctattt taccaacaaa gaatctatac ttcttttttg
     3661 ttctacaaaa atgcatcccg agagcgctat ttttctaaca aagcatctta gattactttt
     3721 tttctccttt gtgcgctcta taatgcagtc tcttgataac tttttgcact gtaggtccgt
     3781 taaggttaga agaaggctac tttggtgtct attttctctt ccataaaaaa agcctgactc
     3841 cacttcccgc gtttactgat tactagcgaa gctgcgggtg cattttttca agataaaggc
     3901 atccccgatt atattctata ccgatgtgga ttgcgcatac tttgtgaaca gaaagtgata
     3961 gcgttgatga ttcttcattg gtcagaaaat tatgaacggt ttcttctatt ttgtctctat
     4021 atactacgta taggaaatgt ttacattttc gtattgtttt cgattcactc tatgaatagt
     4081 tcttactaca atttttttgt ctaaagagta atactagaga taaacataaa aaatgtagag
     4141 gtcgagttta gatgcaagtt caaggagcga aaggtggatg ggtaggttat atagggatat
     4201 agcacagaga tatatagcaa agagatactt ttgagcaatg tttgtggaag cggtattcgc
     4261 aatattttag tagctcgtta cagtccggtg cgtttttggt tttttgaaag tgcgtcatca
     4321 gagcgctttt ggttttcaaa agcgctctga agttcctata ctttctagct agagaatagg
     4381 aacttcccga gcggccgcgt gttacaagct tgactccagc gtaactggac tgcaatcaac
     4441 tcactggctc accttcacgg gtgggccttt cttcggtaga aaatcaaagg atcttcttga
     4501 gatccttttt ttctgcgcgt aatctgctgc ttgcaaacaa aaaaaccacc gctaccagcg
     4561 gtggtttgtt tgccggatca agagctacca actctttttc cgaggtaact ggcttcagca
     4621 gagcgcagat accaaatact gttcttctag tgtagccgta gttaggccac cacttcaaga
     4681 actctgtagc accgcctaca tacctcgctc tgctaatcct gttaccagtg gctgctgcca
     4741 gtggcgataa gtcgtgtctt accgggttgg actcaagacg atagttaccg gataaggcgc
     4801 agcggtcggg ctgaacgggg ggttcgtgca cacagcccag cttggagcga acgacctaca
     4861 ccgaactgag atacctacag cgtgagctat gagaaagcgc cacgcttccc gaagggagaa
     4921 aggcggacag gtatccggta agcggcaggg tcggaacagg agagcgcacg agggagcttc
     4981 caggggtaaa cgcctggtat ctttatagtc ctgtcgggtt tcgccacctc tgacttgagc
     5041 atcgattttt gtgatgctcg tcaggggggc ggagcctatg gaaaaacgcc agcaacgcag
     5101 aaaggcccac ccgaaggtga gccaggtgat tacatttggg ccctcatcag aggttttcac
     5161 cgtcatcacc gaaacgcgcg aggcagctgc ggtaaagctc atcagcgtgg tcgtgaagcg
     5221 attcacagat gtctgcctgt tcatccgcgt ccagctcgtt gagtttctcc agaagcgtta
     5281 atgtctggct tctgataaag cgggccatgt taagggcggt tttttcctgt ttggtcactt
     5341 accaatgctt aatcagtgag gcacctatct cagcgatctg tctatttcgt tcatccatag
     5401 ttgcctgact ccccgtcgtg tagataacta cgatgcggga gggcttacca tctggcccca
     5461 gtgctgcaat gataccgcga gacccacgct caccggctcc agatttatca gcaataaacc
     5521 agccagccgg gagggccgag cgcagaagtg atcctgcaac tttatccgcc tccatccagt
     5581 ctattaattg ttgccgggaa gctagagtaa gtagttcgcc agttaatagt ttgcgcaacg
     5641 ttgttgccat tgctacaggc atcgtggtgt cacgctcgtc gtttggtatg gcttcattca
     5701 gctccggttc ccaacgatca aggcgagtta catgatcccc catgttgtgc aaaaaagcgg
     5761 ttagctcctt cggtcctccg atcgttgcca gaagtaagtt ggccgcagtg ttatcactca
     5821 tggttatggc agcactgcat aattctctta ctgtcatgcc atccgtgaga tgcttttctg
     5881 tgactggtga gtactcaacc aagtcattct gagaatagtg tatgcggcga ccgagttgct
     5941 cttgcccggc gtcaatacgg gataataccg cgccacatag cagaacttta aaagtgctca
     6001 tcattggaaa acgttcttcg gggcgtaaac tctcaaggat cttaccgctg ttgagatcca
     6061 gttcgatgta acccactcgt gcacccaact gatcttcagc atcttttact ttcaccagcg
     6121 tttctgggtg agcaaaaaca ggaaggcaaa atgccgcaaa aaagggaata agggcgacac
     6181 ggaaatgttg aatactcatt ttagcttcct tagctcctga aaatctcgat aactcaaaaa
     6241 atacgcccgg tagtgatctt atttcattat ggtgaaagtt ggaacctctt acgtgccgat
     6301 caagtcaaaa gcctccggtc ggaggctttt gactttctgc tatggaggtc aggtatgatt
     6361 taaatggtca gttaga
//
