[The description below was written by a language model from this plasmid's Addgene catalogue record and the feature table of its GenBank file.]
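Description:
pGBW-m4046568 is a 6,376 bp yeast episomal expression plasmid built to produce the SARS-CoV-2 leader protein, the first mature product of the ORF1ab polyprotein, in Saccharomyces cerevisiae. It is an E. coli–yeast shuttle vector. In bacteria it replicates from a ColE1/pUC-type origin and is selected with ampicillin through a beta-lactamase gene that the annotation places downstream of a cat promoter. A rop coding sequence is also annotated next to AmpR, although the catalogue lists the plasmid as high copy. Short phage T3 and T7 early terminators and a tonB terminator flank the bacterial modules, presumably insulating them from read-through transcription. In yeast, the 2µ origin supports multicopy episomal maintenance. URA3 provides selection in uracil auxotrophs and can be counterselected with 5-FOA.

The expression cassette is driven by the constitutive TEF1 promoter. The insert of roughly 536 bp was made by gene synthesis and recoded for S. cerevisiae codon usage. It is not annotated as its own feature, but it would occupy the gap between the promoter and the thrombin recognition site. According to the catalogue, that cleavage site links the viral protein to a C-terminal maltose-binding protein tag supplied by the backbone. MBP is likewise unannotated, though the span between the thrombin site and the CYC1 terminator region is consistent with it. This layout allows affinity capture of the fusion and removal of the tag with thrombin. The plasmid belongs to a set of tagged SARS-CoV-2 constructs intended for protein expression and purification in yeast. The depositor notes that the sequencing used for quality control may not cover the entire plasmid.
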