Addgene plasmid #149070: pGBW-m4046568
Purpose: Yeast Expression plasmid for SARS-CoV-2 leader protein
Depositing lab: Ginkgo Bioworks & Benjie Chen. Depositing organization: Ginkgo Bioworks.
Backbone
  Vector backbone: AmpR; 2u URA3
  Backbone size w/o insert (bp): 4078
  Vector type: Yeast Expression
  Selectable markers: URA3
Growth in bacteria
  Bacterial resistance: Ampicillin, 100 μg/mL
  Growth temperature: 37°C
  Growth strain: DH5alpha
  Copy number: High Copy
Gene/Insert
  Gene/Insert name: SARS-CoV-2 leader protein
  Species: S. cerevisiae (budding yeast); Severe acute respiratory syndrome coronavirus 2
  Insert size (bp): 536
  Mutation: Saccharomyces cerevisiae recode 1
  Entrez Gene: ORF1ab (a.k.a. GU280_gp01)
  Promoter: pTEF1
  Tag / fusion protein: Cleavable thrombin;MBP (C terminal on backbone)
  Cloning method: Unknown
Resource information
  A portion of this plasmid was derived from a plasmid made by: GinkgoBioworks
Depositor comments: NCBI Reference Sequence: YP_009725297.1. Created by gene synthesis with Not1 site. NGS used for QC was performed by Ginkgo and may not fully cover the entire plasmid.
How to cite: pGBW-m4046568 was a gift from Ginkgo Bioworks & Benjie Chen (Addgene plasmid # 149070 ; http://n2t.net/addgene:149070 ; RRID:Addgene_149070)
