>Addgene plasmid #149070 | pGBW-m4046568 | addgene partial sequence | sequence record 297975 | Ginkgo NGS Result
GCGGCCGCCCCACACACCATAGCTTCAAAATGTTTCTACTCCTTTTTTACTCTTCCAGATTTTCTCGGAC
TCCGCGCATCGCCGTACCACTTCAAAACACCCAAGCACAGCATACTAAATTTCCCCTCTTTCTTCCTCTA
GGGTGTCGTTAATTACCCGTACTAAAGGTTTGGAAAAGAAAAAAGAGACCGCCTCGTTTCTTTTTCTTCG
TCACGTTTCTTTTTCTTGAAAATTTTTTTTTTTGATTTTTTTCTCTTTCGATGACCTCCCATTGATATTT
AAGTTAATAAACGGTCTTCAATTTCTCAAGTTTCAGTTTCATTTTTCTTGTTCTATTACAACTTTTTTTA
CTTCTTGCTCATTAGAAAGAAAGCATAGCAATCTAATCTAAGTTTTAATTACAAAATGGAATCTTTGGTC
CCTGGATTTAAC
[348 nt withheld, positions 433-780]
AATGGTAACAAGGGTGCTGGTGGACACTCCTACGGAGCCGATCTGAAGTCTTTTGACTTGGGTGATGAAT
TGGGTACTGATCCATATGAAGACTTCCAAGAAAATTGGAACACCAAACATAGCTCTGGTGTTACGCGTGA
ATTGATGAGAGAACTTAATGGTGGTCTCGTGCCGAGAGGTTCTAAAATCGAGGAAGGTAAGCTAGTCATT
TGGATAAATGGAGATAAGGGTTACAACGGTTTGGCAGAAGTAGGCAAGAAATTTGAAAAGGACACAGGTA
TCAAGGTGACGGTTGAACATCCAGACAAGTTAGAAGAAAAATTCCCTCAAGTTGCTGCTACTGGTGATGG
TCCCGACATTATTTTCTGGGCCCACGATCGTTTTGGTGGATATGCTCAGTCAGGTTTGCTGGCTGAGATC
ACCCCAGACAAGGCCTTCCAAGATAAATTGTACCCATTCACTTGGGATGCTGTCAGATACAACGGTAAGC
TTATAGCATATCCAATTGCTGTTGAAGCCTTATCGTTGATCTACAATAAGGACTTGTTACCTAACCCACC
AAAGACATGGGAAGAAATTCCAGCTTTGGATAAAGAGCTAAAGGCCAAGGGAAAAAGCGCTTTGATGTTT
AACTTACAAGAACCTTATTTCACCTGGCCATTAATCGCTGCTGACGGTGGTTACGCATTTAAATACGAAA
ACGGTAAGTATGACATTAAGGATGTCGGCGTTGATAATGCTGGTGCAAAGGCTGGTTTGACCTTCTTGGT
TGATTTAATAAAGAATAAACACATGAACGCTGACACTGACTACTCTATCGCCGAAGCCGCTTTCAACAAG
GGTGAAACTGCTATGACCATAAATGGTCCATGGGCCTGGAGTAACATTGATACTTCTAAAGTAAACTATG
GTGTCACTGTTTTGCCTACATTCAAAGGCCAACCATCCAAGCCCTTTGTCGGTGTTCTATCCGCTGGCAT
CAATGCTGCTTCTCCAAACAAGGAGCTAGCTAAAGAATTTTTGGAAAATTACTTGTTAACTGACGAAGGT
TTGGAGGCCGTTAACAAGGACAAGCCATTGGGTGCTGTCGCTTTGAAATCTTACGAAGAAGAATTGGCTA
AGGATCCCAGAATTGCCGCTACCATGGAGAACGCCCAAAAGGGTGAAATTATGCCAAACATCCCACAAAT
GTCAGCCTTCTGGTACGCAGTTAGGACTGCCGTGATTAATGCTGCTTCCGGTAGACAAACCGTCGACGAA
GCATTAAAAGATGCTCAAACGTAAACAGGCCCCTTTTCCTTTGTCGATATCATGTAATTAGTTATGTCAC
GCTTACATTCACGCCCTCCTCCCACATCCGCTCTAACCGAAAAGGAAGGAGTTAGACAACCTGAAGTCTA
GGTCCCTATTTATTTTTTTTAATAGTTATGTTAGTATTAAGAACGTTATTTATATTTCAAATTTTTCTTT
TTTTTCTGTACAAAGCGGCCGCCGAACCACTAGTGCACTGCAGTACACGGTTTCCTTGAAATTTTTTTGA
TTCGGTAATCTCCGAACAGAAGGAAGAACGAAGGAAGGAGCACAGACTTAGATTGGTATATATACGCATA
TGTAGTGTTGAAGAAACATGAAATTGCCCAGTATTCTTAACCCAACTGCACAGAACAAAAACGTGCAGGA
AACGAAGATAAATCATGTCGAAAGCTACATATAAGGAACGTGCTGCTACTCATCCTAGTCCTGTTGCTGC
CAAGCTATTTAATATCATGCACGAAAAGCAAACAAACTTGTGTGCTTCATTGGATGTTCGTACCACCAAG
GAATTACTGGAGTTAGTTGAAGCATTAGGTCCCAAAATTTGTTTACTAAAAACACATGTGGATATCTTGA
CTGATTTTTCCATGGAGGGCACAGTTAAGCCGCTAAAGGCATTATCCGCCAAGTACAATTTTTTACTCTT
CGAGGACAGAAAATTTGCTGACATTGGTAATACAGTCAAATTGCAGTACTCTGCGGGTGTATACAGAATA
GCAGAATGGGCAGACATTACGAATGCACACGGTGTGGTGGGCCCAGGTATTGTTAGCGGTTTGAAGCAGG
CGGCAGAAGAAGTAACAAAGGAACCTAGAGGCCTTTTGATGTTAGCAGAATTGTCATGCAAGGGCTCCCT
ATCTACTGGAGAATATACTAAGGGTACTGTTGACATTGCGAAGAGCGACAAAGATTTTGTTATCGGCTTT
ATTGCTCAAAGAGACATGGGTGGAAGAGATGAAGGTTACGATTGGTTGATTATGACACCCGGTGTGGGTT
TAGATGACAAGGGAGATGCATTGGGTCAACAGTATAGAACCGTGGATGATGTGGTTTCTACAGGATCTGA
CATTATTATTGTTGGAAGAGGACTATTTGCAAAGGGAAGGGATGCTAAGGTAGAGGGTGAACGTTACAGA
AAAGCAGGCTGGGAAGCATATTTGAGAAGATGCGGCCAGCAAAACTAAAAAACTGTATTATAAGTAAATG
CATGTATACTAAACTCACAAATTAGAGCTTCAATTTAATTATATCAGTTATTACCCGAGTAACGAAGCAT
CTGTGCTTCATTTTGTAGAACAAAAATGCAACGCGAGAGCGCTAATTTTTCAAACAAAGAATCTGAGCTG
CATTTTTACAGAACAGAAATGCAACGCGAAAGCGCTATTTTACCAACGAAGAATCTGTGCTTCATTTTTG
TAAAACAAAAATGCAACGCGAGAGCGCTAATTTTTCAAACAAAGAATCTGAGCTGCATTTTTACAGAACA
GAAATGCAACGCGAGAGCGCTATTTTACCAACAAAGAATCTATACTTCTTTTTTGTTCTACAAAAATGCA
TCCCGAGAGCGCTATTTTTCTAACAAAGCATCTTAGATTACTTTTTTTCTCCTTTGTGCGCTCTATAATG
CAGTCTCTTGATAACTTTTTGCACTGTAGGTCCGTTAAGGTTAGAAGAAGGCTACTTTGGTGTCTATTTT
CTCTTCCATAAAAAAAGCCTGACTCCACTTCCCGCGTTTACTGATTACTAGCGAAGCTGCGGGTGCATTT
TTTCAAGATAAAGGCATCCCCGATTATATTCTATACCGATGTGGATTGCGCATACTTTGTGAACAGAAAG
TGATAGCGTTGATGATTCTTCATTGGTCAGAAAATTATGAACGGTTTCTTCTATTTTGTCTCTATATACT
ACGTATAGGAAATGTTTACATTTTCGTATTGTTTTCGATTCACTCTATGAATAGTTCTTACTACAATTTT
TTTGTCTAAAGAGTAATACTAGAGATAAACATAAAAAATGTAGAGGTCGAGTTTAGATGCAAGTTCAAGG
AGCGAAAGGTGGATGGGTAGGTTATATAGGGATATAGCACAGAGATATATAGCAAAGAGATACTTTTGAG
CAATGTTTGTGGAAGCGGTATTCGCAATATTTTAGTAGCTCGTTACAGTCCGGTGCGTTTTTGGTTTTTT
GAAAGTGCGTCATCAGAGCGCTTTTGGTTTTCAAAAGCGCTCTGAAGTTCCTATACTTTCTAGCTAGAGA
ATAGGAACTTCCCGAGCGGCCGCGTGTTACAAGCTTGACTCCAGCGTAACTGGACTGCAATCAACTCACT
GGCTCACCTTCACGGGTGGGCCTTTCTTCGGTAGAAAATCAAAGGATCTTCTTGAGATCCTTTTTTTCTG
CGCGTAATCTGCTGCTTGCAAACAAAAAAACCACCGCTACCAGCGGTGGTTTGTTTGCCGGATCAAGAGC
TACCAACTCTTTTTCCGAGGTAACTGGCTTCAGCAGAGCGCAGATACCAAATACTGTTCTTCTAGTGTAG
CCGTAGTTAGGCCACCACTTCAAGAACTCTGTAGCACCGCCTACATACCTCGCTCTGCTAATCCTGTTAC
CAGTGGCTGCTGCCAGTGGCGATAAGTCGTGTCTTACCGGGTTGGACTCAAGACGATAGTTACCGGATAA
GGCGCAGCGGTCGGGCTGAACGGGGGGTTCGTGCACACAGCCCAGCTTGGAGCGAACGACCTACACCGAA
CTGAGATACCTACAGCGTGAGCTATGAGAAAGCGCCACGCTTCCCGAAGGGAGAAAGGCGGACAGGTATC
CGGTAAGCGGCAGGGTCGGAACAGGAGAGCGCACGAGGGAGCTTCCAGGGGTAAACGCCTGGTATCTTTA
TAGTCCTGTCGGGTTTCGCCACCTCTGACTTGAGCATCGATTTTTGTGATGCTCGTCAGGGGGGCGGAGC
CTATGGAAAAACGCCAGCAACGCAGAAAGGCCCACCCGAAGGTGAGCCAGGTGATTACATTTGGGCCCTC
ATCAGAGGTTTTCACCGTCATCACCGAAACGCGCGAGGCAGCTGCGGTAAAGCTCATCAGCGTGGTCGTG
AAGCGATTCACAGATGTCTGCCTGTTCATCCGCGTCCAGCTCGTTGAGTTTCTCCAGAAGCGTTAATGTC
TGGCTTCTGATAAAGCGGGCCATGTTAAGGGCGGTTTTTTCCTGTTTGGTCACTTACCAATGCTTAATCA
GTGAGGCACCTATCTCAGCGATCTGTCTATTTCGTTCATCCATAGTTGCCTGACTCCCCGTCGTGTAGAT
AACTACGATGCGGGAGGGCTTACCATCTGGCCCCAGTGCTGCAATGATACCGCGAGACCCACGCTCACCG
GCTCCAGATTTATCAGCAATAAACCAGCCAGCCGGGAGGGCCGAGCGCAGAAGTGATCCTGCAACTTTAT
CCGCCTCCATCCAGTCTATTAATTGTTGCCGGGAAGCTAGAGTAAGTAGTTCGCCAGTTAATAGTTTGCG
CAACGTTGTTGCCATTGCTACAGGCATCGTGGTGTCACGCTCGTCGTTTGGTATGGCTTCATTCAGCTCC
GGTTCCCAACGATCAAGGCGAGTTACATGATCCCCCATGTTGTGCAAAAAAGCGGTTAGCTCCTTCGGTC
CTCCGATCGTTGCCAGAAGTAAGTTGGCCGCAGTGTTATCACTCATGGTTATGGCAGCACTGCATAATTC
TCTTACTGTCATGCCATCCGTGAGATGCTTTTCTGTGACTGGTGAGTACTCAACCAAGTCATTCTGAGAA
TAGTGTATGCGGCGACCGAGTTGCTCTTGCCCGGCGTCAATACGGGATAATACCGCGCCACATAGCAGAA
CTTTAAAAGTGCTCATCATTGGAAAACGTTCTTCGGGGCGTAAACTCTCAAGGATCTTACCGCTGTTGAG
ATCCAGTTCGATGTAACCCACTCGTGCACCCAACTGATCTTCAGCATCTTTTACTTTCACCAGCGTTTCT
GGGTGAGCAAAAACAGGAAGGCAAAATGCCGCAAAAAAGGGAATAAGGGCGACACGGAAATGTTGAATAC
TCATTTTAGCTTCCTTAGCTCCTGAAAATCTCGATAACTCAAAAAATACGCCCGGTAGTGATCTTATTTC
ATTATGGTGAAAGTTGGAACCTCTTACGTGCCGATCAAGTCAAAAGCCTCCGGTCGGAGGCTTTTGACTT
TCTGCTATGGAGGTCAGGTATGATTTAAATGGTCAGTTAGA
